Addgene plasmid #122292: pCAG2IG
Purpose: (Empty Backbone) Overexpression control
Depositing lab: Yukiko Gotoh. Depositing organization: The University of Tokyo. Publication: HMGA regulates the global chromatin state and neurogenic potential in neocortical precursor cells. Kishi Y, Fujii Y, Hirabayashi Y, Gotoh Y. Nat Neurosci. 2012 Aug;15(8):1127-33. doi: 10.1038/nn.3165. PubMed 22797695.
Backbone
  Vector backbone: pCAGIG
  Backbone manufacturer: Connie Cepko, Addgene plasmid #11159
  Modifications to backbone: BamH1 restriction site is added into pCAGIG MCS.
  Vector type: Mammalian Expression
Growth in bacteria
  Bacterial resistance: Ampicillin, 100 μg/mL
  Growth temperature: 37°C
  Growth strain: DH5alpha
  Copy number: Unknown
Gene/Insert
  Cloning method: Unknown
  Sequencing primers: 5′ Unknown
Terms and licenses: Academic/Nonprofit Terms; Industry Terms: Not Available to Industry
Depositor comments: Please note: Addgene NGS unable to fully resolve CAG promoter sequence. Please refer to the depositor's sequence for this section of the plasmid.
How to cite: pCAG2IG was a gift from Yukiko Gotoh (Addgene plasmid # 122292 ; http://n2t.net/addgene:122292 ; RRID:Addgene_122292)
