[The description below was written by a language model from this plasmid's Addgene catalogue record and pLannotate feature annotations shown in this document.]
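Description:
pCAG2IG is an empty mammalian expression backbone derived from pCAGIG, differing from its parent only by the addition of a BamHI site to the multiple cloning site. It is propagated in E. coli through a high-copy ColE1/pUC-type origin and selected with ampicillin via the β-lactamase gene under its own promoter. The catalogue lists copy number as unknown. Remnants of lac regulatory sequence (lac promoter, operator, CAP site and small lacI fragments) are cloning-vector carryover with no evident role in the mammalian cassette. An SV40 origin with a fragment of the SV40 promoter and an SV40 poly(A) signal is also present; the origin could support episomal replication in cells that supply large T antigen.

The expression unit is driven by the composite CAG promoter: the CMV immediate-early enhancer, the chicken β-actin promoter and a chimeric β-actin/β-globin intron. The short annotated "HBB" fragment at its end is most likely rabbit β-globin exon sequence belonging to this promoter rather than a coding payload. Downstream, the gap before the EMCV IRES is where the cloning site would lie, although it is not annotated. The IRES is followed by EGFP and a rabbit β-globin polyadenylation signal. A gene inserted upstream of the IRES would be transcribed on one bicistronic message with EGFP, so green fluorescence marks the cells expressing it. With no insert, the plasmid expresses EGFP alone and serves as the matched overexpression control, which is its stated purpose.

Two sequence records are given, of about 6.13 and 6.14 kb, with essentially the same feature layout. The repository's sequencing could not fully resolve the CAG promoter, so the depositor's sequence is the better reference for that region.
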