Features (pLannotate 1.2.2; 19 found; start..end, strand, type, name):
      4..383     +  enhancer       CMV enhancer: human cytomegalovirus immediate early enhancer
    386..661     +  promoter       chicken β-actin promoter: No description available
    662..1670    +  intron         chimeric intron: chimera between introns from chicken β-actin and rabbit β-globin
   1668..1724    +  CDS            HBB (fragment): HBB_LEPEU - Experimental evidence at protein level: Swiss-Prot protein existence level 1. Involved in oxygen transport from the lung to the various peripheral tissues. From Lepus europaeus (European hare).
   1886..2348    +  misc_feature   IRES: internal ribosome entry site (IRES) of the encephalomyocarditis virus (EMCV)
   2362..3081    +  CDS            EGFP: the original enhanced GFP (Yang et al., 1996) mammalian codon-optimized
   3110..3132    +  misc_feature   MCS (fragment): pUC18/19 multiple cloning site
   3232..3287    +  polyA_signal   β-globin poly(A) signal: rabbit β-globin polyadenylation signal (Gil and Proudfoot, 1987)
   3670..3686    -  protein_bind   lac operator: The lac repressor binds to the lac operator to inhibit transcription in E. coli. This inhibition can be relieved by adding lactose or isopropyl-β-D-thiogalactopyranoside (IPTG). lac repressor encoded by lacI
   3694..3724    -  promoter       lac promoter: promoter for the E. coli lac operon
   3739..3760    -  protein_bind   CAP binding site: CAP binding activates transcription in the presence of cAMP. E. coli catabolite activator protein
   3773..3812    -  CDS            lacI (fragment): lac repressor; lacI; The lac repressor binds to the lac operator to inhibit transcription in E. coli. This inhibition can be relieved by adding lactose or isopropyl-β-D-thiogalactopyranoside (IPTG).
   3819..3841    +  promoter       SV40 promoter (fragment): SV40 enhancer and early promoter
   3865..4000    +  rep_origin     SV40 ori: SV40 origin of replication
   4020..4141    +  polyA_signal   SV40 poly(A) signal: SV40 polyadenylation signal
   4156..4210    -  CDS            lacI (fragment): lac repressor; lacI; The lac repressor binds to the lac operator to inhibit transcription in E. coli. This inhibition can be relieved by adding lactose or isopropyl-β-D-thiogalactopyranoside (IPTG).
   4393..4981    -  rep_origin     ori: high-copy-number ColE1/pMB1/pBR322/pUC origin of replication
   5152..6012    -  CDS            AmpR: β-lactamase; bla; confers resistance to ampicillin, carbenicillin, and related antibiotics
   6013..6117    -  promoter       AmpR promoter: bla
>Addgene plasmid #122292 | pCAG2IG | depositor full sequence | sequence record 233441 | pCAG2IG sequence 6143 bps
GTCGACATTGATTATTGACTAGTTATTAATAGTAATCAATTACGGGGTCATTAGTTCATAGCCCATATAT
GGAGTTCCGCGTTACATAACTTACGGTAAATGGCCCGCCTGGCTGACCGCCCAACGACCCCCGCCCATTG
ACGTCAATAATGACGTATGTTCCCATAGTAACGCCAATAGGGACTTTCCATTGACGTCAATGGGTGGACT
ATTTACGGTAAACTGCCCACTTGGCAGTACATCAAGTGTATCATATGCCAAGTACGCCCCCTATTGACGT
CAATGACGGTAAATGGCCCGCCTGGCATTATGCCCAGTACATGACCTTATGGGACTTTCCTACTTGGCAG
TACATCTACGTATTAGTCATCGCTATTACCATGGGTCGAGGTGAGCCCCACGTTCTGCTTCACTCTCCCC
ATCTCCCCCCCCTCCCCACCCCCAATTTTGTATTTATTTATTTTTTAATTATTTTGTGCAGCGATGGGGG
CGGGGGGGGGGGGGGCGCGCGCCAGGCGGGGCGGGGCGGGGCGAGGGGCGGGGCGGGGCGAGGCGGAGAG
GTGCGGCGGCAGCCAATCAGAGCGGCGCGCTCCGAAAGTTTCCTTTTATGGCGAGGCGGCGGCGGCGGCG
GCCCTATAAAAAGCGAAGCGCGCGGCGGGCGGGAGTCGCTGCGTTGCCTTCGCCCCGTGCCCCGCTCCGC
GCCGCCTCGCGCCGCCCGCCCCGGCTCTGACTGACCGCGTTACTCCCACAGGTGAGCGGGCGGGACGGCC
CTTCTCCTCCGGGCTGTAATTAGCGCTTGGTTTAATGACGGCTCGTTTCTTTTCTGTGGCTGCGTGAAAG
CCTTAAAGGGCTCCGGGAGGGCCCTTTGTGCGGGGGGGAGCGGCTCGGGGGGTGCGTGCGTGTGTGTGTG
CGTGGGGAGCGCCGCGTGCGGCCCGCGCTGCCCGGCGGCTGTGAGCGCTGCGGGCGCGGCGCGGGGCTTT
GTGCGCTCCGCGTGTGCGCGAGGGGAGCGCGGCCGGGGGCGGTGCCCCGCGGTGCGGGGGGGCTGCGAGG
GGAACAAAGGCTGCGTGCGGGGTGTGTGCGTGGGGGGGTGAGCAGGGGGTGTGGGCGCGGCGGTCGGGCT
GTAACCCCCCCCTGCACCCCCCTCCCCGAGTTGCTGAGCACGGCCCGGCTTCGGGTGCGGGGCTCCGTGC
GGGGCGTGGCGCGGGGCTCGCCGTGCCGGGCGGGGGGTGGCGGCAGGTGGGGGTGCCGGGCGGGGCGGGG
CCGCCTCGGGCCGGGGAGGGCTCGGGGGAGGGGCGCGGCGGCCCCGGAGCGCCGGCGGCTGTCGAGGCGC
GGCGAGCCGCAGCCATTGCCTTTTATGGTAATCGTGCGAGAGGGCGCAGGGACTTCCTTTGTCCCAAATC
TGGCGGAGCCGAAATCTGGGAGGCGCCGCCGCACCCCCTCTAGCGGGCGCGGGCGAAGCGGTGCGGCGCC
GGCAGGAAGGAAATGGGCGGGGAGGGCCTTCGTGCGTCGCCGCGCCGCCGTCCCCTTCTCCATCTCCAGC
CTCGGGGCTGCCGCAGGGGGACGGCTGCCTTCGGGGGGGACGGGGCAGGGCGGGGTTCGGCTTCTGGCGT
GTGACCGGCGGCTCTAGAGCCTCTGCTAACCATGTTCATGCCTTCTTCTTTTTCCTACAGCTCCTGGGCA
ACGTGCTGGTTATTGTGCTGTCTCATCATTTTGGCAAAGAATTCCGGATCCACTCGAGGATATCGCGGCC
GCTACGTAAATTCCGCCCCCCCCCCCCCTCTCCCTCCCCCCCCCCTAACGTTACTGGCCGAAGCCGCTTG
GAATAAGGCCGGTGTGCGTTTGTCTATATGTTATTTTCCACCATATTGCCGTCTTTTGGCAATGTGAGGG
CCCGGAAACCTGGCCCTGTCTTCTTGACGAGCATTCCTAGGGGTCTTTCCCCTCTCGCCAAAGGAATGCA
AGGTCTGTTGAATGTCGTGAAGGAAGCAGTTCCTCTGGAAGCTTCTTGAAGACAAACAACGTCTGTAGCG
ACCCTTTGCAGGCAGCGGAACCCCCCACCTGGCGACAGGTGCCTCTGCGGCCAAAAGCCACGTGTATAAG
ATACACCTGCAAAGGCGGCACAACCCCAGTGCCACGTTGTGAGTTGGATAGTTGTGGAAAGAGTCAAATG
GCTCTCCTCAAGCGTATTCAACAAGGGGCTGAAGGATGCCCAGAAGGTACCCCATTGTATGGGATCTGAT
CTGGGGCCTCGGTGCACATGCTTTACATGTGTTTAGTCGAGGTTAAAAAAACGTCTAGGCCCCCCGAACC
ACGGGGACGTGGTTTTCCTTTGAAAAACACGATGATAATATGGCCACAACCATGGTGAGCAAGGGCGAGG
AGCTGTTCACCGGGGTGGTGCCCATCCTGGTCGAGCTGGACGGCGACGTAAACGGCCACAAGTTCAGCGT
GTCCGGCGAGGGCGAGGGCGATGCCACCTACGGCAAGCTGACCCTGAAGTTCATCTGCACCACCGGCAAG
CTGCCCGTGCCCTGGCCCACCCTCGTGACCACCCTGACCTACGGCGTGCAGTGCTTCAGCCGCTACCCCG
ACCACATGAAGCAGCACGACTTCTTCAAGTCCGCCATGCCCGAAGGCTACGTCCAGGAGCGCACCATCTT
CTTCAAGGACGACGGCAACTACAAGACCCGCGCCGAGGTGAAGTTCGAGGGCGACACCCTGGTGAACCGC
ATCGAGCTGAAGGGCATCGACTTCAAGGAGGACGGCAACATCCTGGGGCACAAGCTGGAGTACAACTACA
ACAGCCACAACGTCTATATCATGGCCGACAAGCAGAAGAACGGCATCAAGGTGAACTTCAAGATCCGCCA
CAACATCGAGGACGGCAGCGTGCAGCTCGCCGACCACTACCAGCAGAACACCCCCATCGGCGACGGCCCC
GTGCTGCTGCCCGACAACCACTACCTGAGCACCCAGTCCGCCCTGAGCAAAGACCCCAACGAGAAGCGCG
ATCACATGGTCCTGCTGGAGTTCGTGACCGCCGCCGGGATCACTCTCGGCATGGACGAGCTGTACAAGTA
AAGCGGCCGGCCGCCAGCACAGTGGTCGATCGACCTGCAGGCATGCAAGCTTCAGCCAATGCCCTGGCTC
ACAAATACCACTGAGATCTTTTTCCCTCTGCCAAAAATTATGGGGACATCATGAAGCCCCTTGAGCATCT
GACTTCTGGCTAATAAAGGAAATTTATTTTCATTGCAATAGTGTGTTGGAATTTTTTGTGTCTCTCACTC
GGAAGGACATATGGGAGGGCAAATCATTTAAAACATCAGAATGAGTATTTGGTTTAGAGTTTGGCAACAT
ATGCCATATGCTGGCTGCCATGAACAAAGGTGGCTATAAAGAGGTCATCAGTATATGAAACAGCCCCCTG
CTGTCCATTCCTTATTCCATAGAAAAGCCTTGACTTGAGGTTAGATTTTTTTTATATTTTGTTTTGTGTT
ATTTTTTTCTTTAACATCCCTAAAATTTTCCTTACATGTTTTACTAGCCAGATTTTTCCTCCTCTCCTGA
CTACTCCCAGTCATAGCTGTCCCTCTTCTCTTATGAAGATCCCTCGACCTGCAGCCCAAGCTTGGCGTAA
TCATGGTCATAGCTGTTTCCTGTGTGAAATTGTTATCCGCTCACAATTCCACACAACATACGAGCCGGAA
GCATAAAGTGTAAAGCCTGGGGTGCCTAATGAGTGAGCTAACTCACATTAATTGCGTTGCGCTCACTGCC
CGCTTTCCAGTCGGGAAACCTGTCGTGCCAGCNNNNNNGCATCTCAATTAGTCAGCAACCATAGTCCCGC
CCCTAACTCCGCCCATCCCGCCCCTAACTCCGCCCAGTTCCGCCCATTCTCCGCCCCATGGCTGACTAAT
TTTTTTTATTTATGCAGAGGCCGAGGCCGCCTCGGCCTCTGAGCTATTCCAGAAGTAGTGAGGAGGCTTT
TTTGGAGGCCTAGGCTTTTGCAAAAAGCTAACTTGTTTATTGCAGCTTATAATGGTTACAAATAAAGCAA
TAGCATCACAAATTTCACAAATAAAGCATTTTTTTCACTGCATTCTAGTTGTGGTTTGTCCAAACTCATC
AATGTATCTTATCATGTCTNNNNNNGCTGCATTAATGAATCGGCCAACGCGCGGGGAGAGGCGGTTTGCG
TATTGGGCGCTCTTCCGCTTCCTCGCTCACTGACTCGCTGCGCTCGGTCGTTCGGCTGCGGCGAGCGGTA
TCAGCTCACTCAAAGGCGGTAATACGGTTATCCACAGAATCAGGGGATAACGCAGGAAAGAACATGTGAG
CAAAAGGCCAGCAAAAGGCCAGGAACCGTAAAAAGGCCGCGTTGCTGGCGTTTTTCCATAGGCTCCGCCC
CCCTGACGAGCATCACAAAAATCGACGCTCAAGTCAGAGGTGGCGAAACCCGACAGGACTATAAAGATAC
CAGGCGTTTCCCCCTGGAAGCTCCCTCGTGCGCTCTCCTGTTCCGACCCTGCCGCTTACCGGATACCTGT
CCGCCTTTCTCCCTTCGGGAAGCGTGGCGCTTTCTCAATGCTCACGCTGTAGGTATCTCAGTTCGGTGTA
GGTCGTTCGCTCCAAGCTGGGCTGTGTGCACGAACCCCCCGTTCAGCCCGACCGCTGCGCCTTATCCGGT
AACTATCGTCTTGAGTCCAACCCGGTAAGACACGACTTATCGCCACTGGCAGCAGCCACTGGTAACAGGA
TTAGCAGAGCGAGGTATGTAGGCGGTGCTACAGAGTTCTTGAAGTGGTGGCCTAACTACGGCTACACTAG
AAGGACAGTATTTGGTATCTGCGCTCTGCTGAAGCCAGTTACCTTCGGAAAAAGAGTTGGTAGCTCTTGA
TCCGGCAAACAAACCACCGCTGGTAGCGGTGGTTTTTTTGTTTGCAAGCAGCAGATTACGCGCAGAAAAA
AAGGATCTCAAGAAGATCCTTTGATCTTTTCTACGGGGTCTGACGCTCAGTGGAACGAAAACTCACGTTA
AGGGATTTTGGTCATGAGATTATCAAAAAGGATCTTCACCTAGATCCTTTTAAATTAAAAATGAAGTTTT
AAATCAATCTAAAGTATATATGAGTAAACTTGGTCTGACAGTTACCAATGCTTAATCAGTGAGGCACCTA
TCTCAGCGATCTGTCTATTTCGTTCATCCATAGTTGCCTGACTCCCCGTCGTGTAGATAACTACGATACG
GGAGGGCTTACCATCTGGCCCCAGTGCTGCAATGATACCGCGAGACCCACGCTCACCGGCTCCAGATTTA
TCAGCAATAAACCAGCCAGCCGGAAGGGCCGAGCGCAGAAGTGGTCCTGCAACTTTATCCGCCTCCATCC
AGTCTATTAATTGTTGCCGGGAAGCTAGAGTAAGTAGTTCGCCAGTTAATAGTTTGCGCAACGTTGTTGC
CATTGCTACAGGCATCGTGGTGTCACGCTCGTCGTTTGGTATGGCTTCATTCAGCTCCGGTTCCCAACGA
TCAAGGCGAGTTACATGATCCCCCATGTTGTGCAAAAAAGCGGTTAGCTCCTTCGGTCCTCCGATCGTTG
TCAGAAGTAAGTTGGCCGCAGTGTTATCACTCATGGTTATGGCAGCACTGCATAATTCTCTTACTGTCAT
GCCATCCGTAAGATGCTTTTCTGTGACTGGTGAGTACTCAACCAAGTCATTCTGAGAATAGTGTATGCGG
CGACCGAGTTGCTCTTGCCCGGCGTCAATACGGGATAATACCGCGCCACATAGCAGAACTTTAAAAGTGC
TCATCATTGGAAAACGTTCTTCGGGGCGAAAACTCTCAAGGATCTTACCGCTGTTGAGATCCAGTTCGAT
GTAACCCACTCGTGCACCCAACTGATCTTCAGCATCTTTTACTTTCACCAGCGTTTCTGGGTGAGCAAAA
ACAGGAAGGCAAAATGCCGCAAAAAAGGGAATAAGGGCGACACGGAAATGTTGAATACTCATACTCTTCC
TTTTTCAATATTATTGAAGCATTTATCAGGGTTATTGTCTCATGAGCGGATACATATTTGAATGTATTTA
GAAAAATAAACAAATAGGGGTTCCGCGCACATTTCCCCGAAAAGTGCCACCTG
