Features (pLannotate 1.2.2; 18 found; start..end, strand, type, name):
      5..384     +  enhancer       CMV enhancer: human cytomegalovirus immediate early enhancer
    386..662     +  promoter       chicken β-actin promoter: No description available
    663..1679    +  intron         chimeric intron: chimera between introns from chicken β-actin and rabbit β-globin
   1677..1733    +  CDS            HBB (fragment): HBB_LEPEU - Experimental evidence at protein level: Swiss-Prot protein existence level 1. Involved in oxygen transport from the lung to the various peripheral tissues. From Lepus europaeus (European hare).
   1895..2357    +  misc_feature   IRES: internal ribosome entry site (IRES) of the encephalomyocarditis virus (EMCV)
   2371..3090    +  CDS            EGFP: the original enhanced GFP (Yang et al., 1996) mammalian codon-optimized
   3219..3274    +  polyA_signal   β-globin poly(A) signal: rabbit β-globin polyadenylation signal (Gil and Proudfoot, 1987)
   3659..3675    -  protein_bind   lac operator: The lac repressor binds to the lac operator to inhibit transcription in E. coli. This inhibition can be relieved by adding lactose or isopropyl-β-D-thiogalactopyranoside (IPTG). lac repressor encoded by lacI
   3683..3713    -  promoter       lac promoter: promoter for the E. coli lac operon
   3728..3749    -  protein_bind   CAP binding site: CAP binding activates transcription in the presence of cAMP. E. coli catabolite activator protein
   3762..3801    -  CDS            lacI (fragment): lac repressor; lacI; The lac repressor binds to the lac operator to inhibit transcription in E. coli. This inhibition can be relieved by adding lactose or isopropyl-β-D-thiogalactopyranoside (IPTG).
   3808..3830    +  promoter       SV40 promoter (fragment): SV40 enhancer and early promoter
   3854..3989    +  rep_origin     SV40 ori: SV40 origin of replication
   4009..4143    +  polyA_signal   SV40 poly(A) signal: SV40 polyadenylation signal
   4145..4199    -  CDS            lacI (fragment): lac repressor; lacI; The lac repressor binds to the lac operator to inhibit transcription in E. coli. This inhibition can be relieved by adding lactose or isopropyl-β-D-thiogalactopyranoside (IPTG).
   4382..4970    -  rep_origin     ori: high-copy-number ColE1/pMB1/pBR322/pUC origin of replication
   5141..6001    -  CDS            AmpR: β-lactamase; bla; confers resistance to ampicillin, carbenicillin, and related antibiotics
   6002..6106    -  promoter       AmpR promoter: bla
>Addgene plasmid #122292 | pCAG2IG | addgene full sequence | sequence record 239089 | Addgene NGS Result
GGTCGACATTGATTATTGACTAGTTATTAATAGTAATCAATTACGGGGTCATTAGTTCATAGCCCATATA
TGGAGTTCCGCGTTACATAACTTACGGTAAATGGCCCGCCTGGCTGACCGCCCAACGACCCCCGCCCATT
GACGTCAATAATGACGTATGTTCCCATAGTAACGCCAATAGGGACTTTCCATTGACGTCAATGGGTGGAG
TATTTACGGTAAACTGCCCACTTGGCAGTACATCAAGTGTATCATATGCCAAGTACGCCCCCTATTGACG
TCAATGACGGTAAATGGCCCGCCTGGCATTATGCCCAGTACATGACCTTATGGGACTTTCCTACTTGGCA
GTACATCTACGTATTAGTCATCGCTATTACCATGGTCGAGGTGAGCCCCACGTTCTGCTTCACTCTCCCC
ATCTCCCCCCCCTCCCCACCCCCAATTTTGTATTTATTTATTTTTTAATTATTTTGTGCAGCGATGGGGG
CGGGGGGGGGGGGGGNSGCGCGCCRGGSGGGGSGGGGSGGGGSGRGGGGSGGGGSGGGGSGRGGCGGAGA
GGTGCGGCGGCAGCCAATCAGAGCGGCGCGCTCCGAAAGTTTCCTTTTATGGCGAGGCGGCGGCGGCGGC
GGCCCTATAAAAAGCGAAGCGCGCGGCGGGCGGGAGTCGCTGCGCGCTGCCTTCGCCCCGTGCCCCGCTC
CGCCGCCGCCTCGCGCCGCCCGCCCCGGCTCTGACTGACCGCGTTACTCCCACAGGTGAGCGGGCGGGAC
GGCCCTTCTCCTCCGGGCTGTAATTAGCGCTTGGTTTAATGACGGCTTGTTTCTTTTCTGTGGCTGCGTG
AAAGCCTTGAGGGGCTCCGGGAGGGCCCTTTGTGCGGGGGGAGCGGCTCGGGGGGTGCGTGCGTGTGTGT
GTGCGTGGGGAGCGCCGCGTGCGGCTCCGCGCTGCCCGGCGGCTGTGAGCGCTGCGGGCGCGGCGCGGGG
CTTTGTGCGCTCCGCAGTGTGCGCGAGGGGAGCGCGGCCGGGGGCGGTGCCCCGCGGTGCGGGGGGGGCT
GCGAGGGGAACAAAGGCTGCGTGCGGGGTGTGTGCGTGGGGGGGTGAGCAGGGGGTGTGGGCGCGTCGGT
CGGGCTGCAACCCCCCCTGCACCCCCCTCCCCGAGTTGCTGAGCACGGCCCGGCTTCGGGTGCGGGGCTC
CGTACGGGGCGTGGCGCGGGGCTCGCCGTGCCGGGCGGGGGGTGGCGGCAGGTGGGGGTGCCGGGCGGGG
CGGGGCCGCCTCGGGCCGGGGAGGGCTCGGGGGAGGGGCGCGGCGGCCCCCGGAGCGCCGGCGGCTGTCG
AGGCGCGGCGAGCCGCAGCCATTGCCTTTTATGGTAATCGTGCGAGAGGGCGCAGGGACTTCCTTTGTCC
CAAATCTGTGCGGAGCCGAAATCTGGGAGGCGCCGCCGCACCCCCTCTAGCGGGCGCGGGGCGAAGCGGT
GCGGCGCCGGCAGGAAGGAAATGGGCGGGGAGGGCCTTCGTGCGTCGCCGCGCCGCCGTCCCCTTCTCCC
TCTCCAGCCTCGGGGCTGTCCGCGGGGGGACGGCTGCCTTCGGGGGGGACGGGGCAGGGCGGGGTTCGGC
TTCTGGCGTGTGACCGGCGGCTCTAGAGCCTCTGCTAACCATGTTCATGCCTTCTTCTTTTTCCTACAGC
TCCTGGGCAACGTGCTGGTTATTGTGCTGTCTCATCATTTTGGCAAAGAATTCCGGATCCACTCGAGGAT
ATCGCGGCCGCTACGTAAATTCCGCCCCCCCCCCCCCTCTCCCTCCCCCCCCCCTAACGTTACTGGCCGA
AGCCGCTTGGAATAAGGCCGGTGTGCGTTTGTCTATATGTTATTTTCCACCATATTGCCGTCTTTTGGCA
ATGTGAGGGCCCGGAAACCTGGCCCTGTCTTCTTGACGAGCATTCCTAGGGGTCTTTCCCCTCTCGCCAA
AGGAATGCAAGGTCTGTTGAATGTCGTGAAGGAAGCAGTTCCTCTGGAAGCTTCTTGAAGACAAACAACG
TCTGTAGCGACCCTTTGCAGGCAGCGGAACCCCCCACCTGGCGACAGGTGCCTCTGCGGCCAAAAGCCAC
GTGTATAAGATACACCTGCAAAGGCGGCACAACCCCAGTGCCACGTTGTGAGTTGGATAGTTGTGGAAAG
AGTCAAATGGCTCTCCTCAAGCGTATTCAACAAGGGGCTGAAGGATGCCCAGAAGGTACCCCATTGTATG
GGATCTGATCTGGGGCCTCGGTGCACATGCTTTACATGTGTTTAGTCGAGGTTAAAAAAACGTCTAGGCC
CCCCGAACCACGGGGACGTGGTTTTCCTTTGAAAAACACGATGATAATATGGCCACAACCATGGTGAGCA
AGGGCGAGGAGCTGTTCACCGGGGTGGTGCCCATCCTGGTCGAGCTGGACGGCGACGTAAACGGCCACAA
GTTCAGCGTGTCCGGCGAGGGCGAGGGCGATGCCACCTACGGCAAGCTGACCCTGAAGTTCATCTGCACC
ACCGGCAAGCTGCCCGTGCCCTGGCCCACCCTCGTGACCACCCTGACCTACGGCGTGCAGTGCTTCAGCC
GCTACCCCGACCACATGAAGCAGCACGACTTCTTCAAGTCCGCCATGCCCGAAGGCTACGTCCAGGAGCG
CACCATCTTCTTCAAGGACGACGGCAACTACAAGACCCGCGCCGAGGTGAAGTTCGAGGGCGACACCCTG
GTGAACCGCATCGAGCTGAAGGGCATCGACTTCAAGGAGGACGGCAACATCCTGGGGCACAAGCTGGAGT
ACAACTACAACAGCCACAACGTCTATATCATGGCCGACAAGCAGAAGAACGGCATCAAGGTGAACTTCAA
GATCCGCCACAACATCGAGGACGGCAGCGTGCAGCTCGCCGACCACTACCAGCAGAACACCCCCATCGGC
GACGGCCCCGTGCTGCTGCCCGACAACCACTACCTGAGCACCCAGTCCGCCCTGAGCAAAGACCCCAACG
AGAAGCGCGATCACATGGTCCTGCTGGAGTTCGTGACCGCCGCCGGGATCACTCTCGGCATGGACGAGCT
GTACAAGTAAAGCGGCCGGCCGCCAGCACAGTGGTCGATCGACCAATGCCCTGGCTCACAAATACCACTG
AGATCTTTTTCCCTCTGCCAAAAATTATGGGGACATCATGAAGCCCCTTGAGCATCTGACTTCTGGCTAA
TAAAGGAAATTTATTTTCATTGCAATAGTGTGTTGGAATTTTTTGTGTCTCTCACTCGGAAGGACATATG
GGAGGGCAAATCATTTAAAACATCAGAATGAGTATTTGGTTTAGAGTTTGGCAACATATGCCCATATGCT
GGCTGCCATGAACAAAGGTTGGCTATAAAGAGGTCATCAGTATATGAAACAGCCCCCTGCTGTCCATTCC
TTATTCCATAGAAAAGCCTTGACTTGAGGTTAGATTTTTTTTATATTTTGTTTTGTGTTATTTTTTTCTT
TAACATCCCTAAAATTTTCCTTACATGTTTTACTAGCCAGATTTTTCCTCCTCTCCTGACTACTCCCAGT
CATAGCTGTCCCTCTTCTCTTATGGAGATCCCTCGACCTGCAGCCCAAGCTTGGCGTAATCATGGTCATA
GCTGTTTCCTGTGTGAAATTGTTATCCGCTCACAATTCCACACAACATACGAGCCGGAAGCATAAAGTGT
AAAGCCTGGGGTGCCTAATGAGTGAGCTAACTCACATTAATTGCGTTGCGCTCACTGCCCGCTTTCCAGT
CGGGAAACCTGTCGTGCCAGCAGATCCGCATCTCAATTAGTCAGCAACCATAGTCCCGCCCCTAACTCCG
CCCATCCCGCCCCTAACTCCGCCCAGTTCCGCCCATTCTCCGCCCCATGGCTGACTAATTTTTTTTATTT
ATGCAGAGGCCGAGGCCGCCTCGGCCTCTGAGCTATTCCAGAAGTAGTGAGGAGGCTTTTTTGGAGGCCT
AGGCTTTTGCAAAAAGCTAACTTGTTTATTGCAGCTTATAATGGTTACAAATAAAGCAATAGCATCACAA
ATTTCACAAATAAAGCATTTTTTTCACTGCATTCTAGTTGTGGTTTGTCCAAACTCATCAATGTATCTTA
TCATGTCTGGATCTGCTGCATTAATGAATCGGCCAACGCGCGGGGAGAGGCGGTTTGCGTATTGGGCGCT
CTTCCGCTTCCTCGCTCACTGACTCGCTGCGCTCGGTCGTTCGGCTGCGGCGAGCGGTATCAGCTCACTC
AAAGGCGGTAATACGGTTATCCACAGAATCAGGGGATAACGCAGGAAAGAACATGTGAGCAAAAGGCCAG
CAAAAGGCCAGGAACCGTAAAAAGGCCGCGTTGCTGGCGTTTTTCCATAGGCTCCGCCCCCCTGACGAGC
ATCACAAAAATCGACGCTCAAGTCAGAGGTGGCGAAACCCGACAGGACTATAAAGATACCAGGCGTTTCC
CCCTGGAAGCTCCCTCGTGCGCTCTCCTGTTCCGACCCTGCCGCTTACCGGATACCTGTCCGCCTTTCTC
CCTTCGGGAAGCGTGGCGCTTTCTCATAGCTCACGCTGTAGGTATCTCAGTTCGGTGTAGGTCGTTCGCT
CCAAGCTGGGCTGTGTGCACGAACCCCCCGTTCAGCCCGACCGCTGCGCCTTATCCGGTAACTATCGTCT
TGAGTCCAACCCGGTAAGACACGACTTATCGCCACTGGCAGCAGCCACTGGTAACAGGATTAGCAGAGCG
AGGTATGTAGGCGGTGCTACAGAGTTCTTGAAGTGGTGGCCTAACTACGGCTACACTAGAAGAACAGTAT
TTGGTATCTGCGCTCTGCTGAAGCCAGTTACCTTCGGAAAAAGAGTTGGTAGCTCTTGATCCGGCAAACA
AACCACCGCTGGTAGCGGTGGTTTTTTTGTTTGCAAGCAGCAGATTACGCGCAGAAAAAAAGGATCTCAA
GAAGATCCTTTGATCTTTTCTACGGGGTCTGACGCTCAGTGGAACGAAAACTCACGTTAAGGGATTTTGG
TCATGAGATTATCAAAAAGGATCTTCACCTAGATCCTTTTAAATTAAAAATGAAGTTTTAAATCAATCTA
AAGTATATATGAGTAAACTTGGTCTGACAGTTACCAATGCTTAATCAGTGAGGCACCTATCTCAGCGATC
TGTCTATTTCGTTCATCCATAGTTGCCTGACTCCCCGTCGTGTAGATAACTACGATACGGGAGGGCTTAC
CATCTGGCCCCAGTGCTGCAATGATACCGCGAGACCCACGCTCACCGGCTCCAGATTTATCAGCAATAAA
CCAGCCAGCCGGAAGGGCCGAGCGCAGAAGTGGTCCTGCAACTTTATCCGCCTCCATCCAGTCTATTAAT
TGTTGCCGGGAAGCTAGAGTAAGTAGTTCGCCAGTTAATAGTTTGCGCAACGTTGTTGCCATTGCTACAG
GCATCGTGGTGTCACGCTCGTCGTTTGGTATGGCTTCATTCAGCTCCGGTTCCCAACGATCAAGGCGAGT
TACATGATCCCCCATGTTGTGCAAAAAAGCGGTTAGCTCCTTCGGTCCTCCGATCGTTGTCAGAAGTAAG
TTGGCCGCAGTGTTATCACTCATGGTTATGGCAGCACTGCATAATTCTCTTACTGTCATGCCATCCGTAA
GATGCTTTTCTGTGACTGGTGAGTACTCAACCAAGTCATTCTGAGAATAGTGTATGCGGCGACCGAGTTG
CTCTTGCCCGGCGTCAATACGGGATAATACCGCGCCACATAGCAGAACTTTAAAAGTGCTCATCATTGGA
AAACGTTCTTCGGGGCGAAAACTCTCAAGGATCTTACCGCTGTTGAGATCCAGTTCGATGTAACCCACTC
GTGCACCCAACTGATCTTCAGCATCTTTTACTTTCACCAGCGTTTCTGGGTGAGCAAAAACAGGAAGGCA
AAATGCCGCAAAAAAGGGAATAAGGGCGACACGGAAATGTTGAATACTCATACTCTTCCTTTTTCAATAT
TATTGAAGCATTTATCAGGGTTATTGTCTCATGAGCGGATACATATTTGAATGTATTTAGAAAAATAAAC
AAATAGGGGTTCCGCGCACATTTCCCCGAAAAGTGCCACCTG
